>Addgene plasmid #1781 | pCI neo-hEST2 | addgene full sequence | sequence record 152140 | Addgene NGS results
AGGATCTAGGTGAAGATCCTTTTTGATAATCTCATGACCAAAATCCCTTAACGTGAGTTTTCGTTCCACT
GAGCGTCAGACCCCGTAGAAAAGATCAAAGGATCTTCTTGAGATCCTTTTTTTCTGCGCGTAATCTGCTG
CTTGCAAACAAAAAAACCACCGCTACCAGCGGTGGTTTGTTTGCCGGATCAAGAGCTACCAACTCTTTTT
CCGAAGGTAACTGGCTTCAGCAGAGCGCAGATACCAAATACTGTTCTTCTAGTGTAGCCGTAGTTAGGCC
ACCACTTCAAGAACTCTGTAGCACCGCCTACATACCTCGCTCTGCTAATCCTGTTACCAGTGGCTGCTGC
CAGTGGCGATAAGTCGTGTCTTACCGGGTTGGACTCAAGACGATAGTTACCGGATAAGGCGCAGCGGTCG
GGCTGAACGGGGGGTTCGTGCACACAGCCCAGCTTGGAGCGAACGACCTACACCGAACTGAGATACCTAC
AGCGTGAGCTATGAGAAAGCGCCACGCTTCCCGAAGGGAGAAAGGCGGACAGGTATCCGGTAAGCGGCAG
GGTCGGAACAGGAGAGCGCACGAGGGAGCTTCCAGGGGGAAACGCCTGGTATCTTTATAGTCCTGTCGGG
TTTCGCCACCTCTGACTTGAGCGTCGATTTTTGTGATGCTCGTCAGGGGGGCGGAGCCTATGGAAAAACG
CCAGCAACGCGGCCTTTTTACGGTTCCTGGCCTTTTGCTGGCCTTTTGCTCACATGGCTCGACAGATCTT
CAATATTGGCCATTAGCCATATTATTCATTGGTTATATAGCATAAATCAATATTGGCTATTGGCCATTGC
ATACGTTGTATCTATATCATAATATGTACATTTATATTGGCTCATGTCCAATATGACCGCCATGTTGGCA
TTGATTATTGACTAGTTATTAATAGTAATCAATTACGGGGTCATTAGTTCATAGCCCATATATGGAGTTC
CGCGTTACATAACTTACGGTAAATGGCCCGCCTGGCTGACCGCCCAACGACCCCCGCCCATTGACGTCAA
TAATGACGTATGTTCCCATAGTAACGCCAATAGGGACTTTCCATTGACGTCAATGGGTGGAGTATTTACG
GTAAACTGCCCACTTGGCAGTACATCAAGTGTATCATATGCCAAGTCCGCCCCCTATTGACGTCAATGAC
GGTAAATGGCCCGCCTGGCATTATGCCCAGTACATGACCTTACGGGACTTTCCTACTTGGCAGTACATCT
ACGTATTAGTCATCGCTATTACCATGGTGATGCGGTTTTGGCAGTACACCAATGGGCGTGGATAGCGGTT
TGACTCACGGGGATTTCCAAGTCTCCACCCCATTGACGTCAATGGGAGTTTGTTTTGGCACCAAAATCAA
CGGGACTTTCCAAAATGTCGTAACAACTGCGATCGCCCGCCCCGTTGACGCAAATGGGCGGTAGGCGTGT
ACGGTGGGAGGTCTATATAAGCAGAGCTCGTTTAGTGAACCGTCAGATCACTAGAAGCTTTATTGCGGTA
GTTTATCACAGTTAAATTGCTAACGCAGTCAGTGCTTCTGACACAACAGTCTCGAACTTAAGCTGCAGTG
ACTCTCTTAAGGTAGCCTTGCAGAAGTTGGTCGTGAGGCACTGGGCAGGTAAGTATCAAGGTTACAAGAC
AGGTTTAAGGAGACCAATAGAAACTGGGCTTGTCGAGACAGAGAAGACTCTTGCGTTTCTGATAGGCACC
TATTGGTCTTACTGACATCCACTTTGCCTTTCTCTCCACAGGTGTCCACTCCCAGTTCAATTACAGCTCT
TAAGGCTAGAGTACTTAATACGACTCACTATAGGCTAGCCTCGAGAATTCGTCCTGCTGCGCACGTGGGA
AGCCCTGGCCCCGGCCACCCCCGCGATGCCGCGCGCTCCCCGCTGCCGAGCCGTGCGCTCCCTGCTGCGC
AGCCACTACCGCGAGGTGCTGCCGCTGGCCACGTTCGTGCGGCGCCTGGGGCCCCAGGGCTGGCGGCTGG
TGCAGCGCGGGGACCCGGCGGCTTTCCGCGCGCTGGTGGCCCAGTGCCTGGTGTGCGTGCCCTGGGACGC
ACGGCCGCCCCCCGCCGCCCCCTCCTTCCGCCAGGTGTCCTGCCTGAAGGAGCTGGTGGCCCGAGTGCTG
CAGAGGCTGTGCGAGCGCGGCGCGAAGAACGTGCTGGCCTTCGGCTTCGCGCTGCTGGACGGGGCCCGCG
GGGGCCCCCCCGAGGCCTTCACCACCAGCGTGCGCAGCTACCTGCCCAACACGGTGACCGACGCACTGCG
GGGGAGCGGGGCGTGGGGGCTGCTGCTGCGCCGCGTGGGCGACGACGTGCTGGTTCACCTGCTGGCACGC
TGCGCGCTCTTTGTGCTGGTGGCTCCCAGCTGCGCCTACCAGGTGTGCGGGCCGCCGCTGTACCAGCTCG
GCGCTGCCACTCAGGCCCGGCCCCCGCCACACGCTAGTGGACCCCGAAGGCGTCTGGGATGCGAACGGGC
CTGGAACCATAGCGTCAGGGAGGCCGGGGTCCCCCTGGGCCTGCCAGCCCCGGGTGCGAGGAGGCGCGGG
GGCAGTGCCAGCCGAAGTCTGCCGTTGCCCAAGAGGCCCAGGCGTGGCGCTGCCCCTGAGCCGGAGCGGA
CGCCCGTTGGGCAGGGGTCCTGGGCCCACCCGGGCAGGACGCGTGGACCGAGTGACCGTGGTTTCTGTGT
GGTGTCACCTGCCAGACCCGCCGAAGAAGCCACCTCTTTGGAGGGTGCGCTCTCTGGCACGCGCCACTCC
CACCCATCCGTGGGCCGCCAGCACCACGCGGGCCCCCCATCCACATCGCGGCCACCACGTCCCTGGGACA
CGCCTTGTCCCCCGGTGTACGCCGAGACCAAGCACTTCCTCTACTCCTCAGGCGACAAGGAGCAGCTGCG
GCCCTCCTTCCTACTCAGCTCTCTGAGGCCCAGCCTGACTGGCGCTCGGAGGCTCGTGGAGACCATCTTT
CTGGGTTCCAGGCCCTGGATGCCAGGGACTCCCCGCAGGTTGCCCCGCCTGCCCCAGCGCTACTGGCAAA
TGCGGCCCCTGTTTCTGGAGCTGCTTGGGAACCACGCGCAGTGCCCCTACGGGGTGCTCCTCAAGACGCA
CTGCCCGCTGCGAGCTGCGGTCACCCCAGCAGCCGGTGTCTGTGCCCGGGAGAAGCCCCAGGGCTCTGTG
GCGGCCCCCGAGGAGGAGGACACAGACCCCCGTCGCCTGGTGCAGCTGCTCCGCCAGCACAGCAGCCCCT
GGCAGGTGTACGGCTTCGTGCGGGCCTGCCTGCGCCGGCTGGTGCCCCCAGGCCTCTGGGGCTCCAGGCA
CAACGAACGCCGCTTCCTCAGGAACACCAAGAAGTTCATCTCCCTGGGGAAGCATGCCAAGCTCTCGCTG
CAGGAGCTGACGTGGAAGATGAGCGTGCGGGGCTGCGCTTGGCTGCGCAGGAGCCCAGGGGTTGGCTGTG
TTCCGGCCGCAGAGCACCGTCTGCGTGAGGAGATCCTGGCCAAGTTCCTGCACTGGCTGATGAGTGTGTA
CGTCGTCGAGCTGCTCAGGTCTTTCTTTTATGTCACGGAGACCACGTTTCAAAAGAACAGGCTCTTTTTC
TACCGGAAGAGTGTCTGGAGCAAGTTGCAAAGCATTGGAATCAGACAGCACTTGAAGAGGGTGCAGCTGC
GGGAGCTGTCGGAAGCAGAGGTCAGGCAGCATCGGGAAGCCAGGCCCGCCCTGCTGACGTCCAGACTCCG
CTTCATCCCCAAGCCTGACGGGCTGCGGCCGATTGTGAACATGGACTACGTCGTGGGAGCCAGAACGTTC
CGCAGAGAAAAGAGGGCCGAGCGTCTCACCTCGAGGGTGAAGGCACTGTTCAGCGTGCTCAACTACGAGC
GGGCGCGGCGCCCCGGCCTCCTGGGCGCCTCTGTGCTGGGCCTGGACGATATCCACAGGGCCTGGCGCAC
CTTCGTGCTGCGTGTGCGGGCCCAGGACCCGCCGCCTGAGCTGTACTTTGTCAAGGTGGATGTGACGGGC
GCGTACGACACCATCCCCCAGGACAGGCTCACGGAGGTCATCGCCAGCATCATCAAACCCCAGAACACGT
ACTGCGTGCGTCGGTATGCCGTGGTCCAGAAGGCCGCCCATGGGCACGTCCGCAAGGCCTTCAAGAGCCA
CGTCTCTACCTTGACAGACCTCCAGCCGTACATGCGACAGTTCGTGGCTCACCTGCAGGAGACCAGCCCG
CTGAGGGATGCCGTCGTCATCGAGCAGAGCTCCTCCCTGAATGAGGCCAGCAGTGGCCTCTTCGACGTCT
TCCTACGCTTCATGTGCCACCACGCCGTGCGCATCAGGGGCAAGTCCTACGTCCAGTGCCAGGGGATCCC
GCAGGGCTCCATCCTCTCCACGCTGCTCTGCAGCCTGTGCTACGGCGACATGGAGAACAAGCTGTTTGCG
GGGATTCGGCGGGACGGGCTGCTCCTGCGTTTGGTGGATGATTTCTTGTTGGTGACACCTCACCTCACCC
ACGCGAAAACCTTCCTCAGGACCCTGGTCCGAGGTGTCCCTGAGTATGGCTGCGTGGTGAACTTGCGGAA
GACAGTGGTGAACTTCCCTGTAGAAGACGAGGCCCTGGGTGGCACGGCTTTTGTTCAGATGCCGGCCCAC
GGCCTATTCCCCTGGTGCGGCCTGCTGCTGGATACCCGGACCCTGGAGGTGCAGAGCGACTACTCCAGCT
ATGCCCGGACCTCCATCAGAGCCAGTCTCACCTTCAACCGCGGCTTCAAGGCTGGGAGGAACATGCGTCG
CAAACTCTTTGGGGTCTTGCGGCTGAAGTGTCACAGCCTGTTTCTGGATTTGCAGGTGAACAGCCTCCAG
ACGGTGTGCACCAACATCTACAAGATCCTCCTGCTGCAGGCGTACAGGTTTCACGCATGTGTGCTGCAGC
TCCCATTTCATCAGCAAGTTTGGAAGAACCCCACATTTTTCCTGCGCGTCATCTCTGACACGGCCTCCCT
CTGCTACTCCATCCTGAAAGCCAAGAACGCAGGGATGTCGCTGGGGGCCAAGGGCGCCGCCGGCCCTCTG
CCCTCCGAGGCCGTGCAGTGGCTGTGCCACCAAGCATTCCTGCTCAAGCTGACTCGACACCGTGTCACCT
ACGTGCCACTCCTGGGGTCACTCAGGACAGCCCAGACGCAGCTGAGTCGGAAGCTCCCGGGGACGACGCT
GACTGCCCTGGAGGCCGCAGCCAACCCGGCACTGCCCTCAGACTTCAAGACCATCCTGGACTGAGTCGAC
CCGGGCGGCCGCTTCCCTTTAGTGAGGGTTAATGCTTCGAGCAGACATGATAAGATACATTGATGAGTTT
GGACAAACCACAACTAGAATGCAGTGAAAAAAATGCTTTATTTGTGAAATTTGTGATGCTATTGCTTTAT
TTGTAACCATTATAAGCTGCAATAAACAAGTTAACAACAACAATTGCATTCATTTTATGTTTCAGGTTCA
GGGGGAGATGTGGGAGGTTTTTTAAAGCAAGTAAAACCTCTACAAATGTGGTAAAATCCGATAAGGATCG
ATCCGGGCTGGCGTAATAGCGAAGAGGCCCGCACCGATCGCCCTTCCCAACAGTTGCGCAGCCTGAATGG
CGAATGG
[124 nt withheld, positions 5678-5801]
C
[91 nt withheld, positions 5803-5893]
A
[49 nt withheld, positions 5895-5943]
CCTTTGACGTTGGAGTCCACGTTCTTT
[37 nt withheld, positions 5971-6007]
ACCCTATCTCGGTCTATTCTTTTGATTTATAAGGGATTTTGCCGATTTCGGCCTATTGGTTAAAAAATGA
GCTGATTTAACAAAAATTTAACGCGAATTTTAACAAAATATTAACGCTTACAATTTCCTGATGCGGTATT
TTCTCCTTACGCATCTGTGCGGTATTTCACACCGCATACGCGGATCTGCGCAGCACCATGGCCTGAAATA
ACCTCTGAAAGAGGAACTTGGTTAGGTACCTTCTGAGGCGGAAAGAACCAGCTGTGGAATGTGTGTCAGT
TAGGGTGTGGAAAGTCCCCAGGCTCCCCAGCAGGCAGAAGTATGCAAAGCATGCATCTCAATTAGTCAGC
AACCAGGTGTGGAAAGTCCCCAGGCTCCCCAGCAGGCAGAAGTATGCAAAGCATGCATCTCAATTAGTCA
GCAACCATAGTCCCGCCCCTAACTCCGCCCATCCCGCCCCTAACTCCGCCCAGTTCCGCCCATTCTCCGC
CCCATGGCTGACTAATTTTTTTTATTTATGCAGAGGCCGAGGCCGCCTCGGCCTCTGAGCTATTCCAGAA
GTAGTGAGGAGGCTTTTTTGGAGGCCTAGGCTTTTGCAAAAAGCTTGATTCTTCTGACACAACAGTCTCG
AACTTAAGGCTAGAGCCACCATGATTGAACAAGATGGATTGCACGCAGGTTCTCCGGCCGCTTGGGTGGA
GAGGCTATTCGGCTATGACTGGGCACAACAGACAATCGGCTGCTCTGATGCCGCCGTGTTCCGGCTGTCA
GCGCAGGGGCGCCCGGTTCTTTTTGTCAAGACCGACCTGTCCGGTGCCCTGAATGAACTGCAGGACGAGG
CAGCGCGGCTATCGTGGCTGGCCACGACGGGCGTTCCTTGCGCAGCTGTGCTCGACGTTGTCACTGAAGC
GGGAAGGGACTGGCTGCTATTGGGCGAAGTGCCGGGGCAGGATCTCCTGTCATCTCACCTTGCTCCTGCC
GAGAAAGTATCCATCATGGCTGATGCAATGCGGCGGCTGCATACGCTTGATCCGGCTACCTGCCCATTCG
ACCACCAAGCGAAACATCGCATCGAGCGAGCACGTACTCGGATGGAAGCCGGTCTTGTCGATCAGGATGA
TCTGGACGAAGAGCATCAGGGGCTCGCGCCAGCCGAACTGTTCGCCAGGCTCAAGGCGCGCATGCCCGAC
GGCGAGGATCTCGTCGTGACCCATGGCGATGCCTGCTTGCCGAATATCATGGTGGAAAATGGCCGCTTTT
CTGGATTCATCGACTGTGGCCGGCTGGGTGTGGCGGACCGCTATCAGGACATAGCGTTGGCTACCCGTGA
TATTGCTGAAGAGCTTGGCGGCGAATGGGCTGACCGCTTCCTCGTGCTTTACGGTATCGCCGCTCCCGAT
TCGCAGCGCATCGCCTTCTATCGCCTTCTTGACGAGTTCTTCTGAGCGGGACTCTGGGGTTCGAAATGAC
CGACCAAGCGACGCCCAACCTGCCATCACGATGGCCGCAATAAAATATCTTTATTTTCATTACATCTGTG
TGTTGGTTTTTTGTGTGAATCGATAGCGATAAGGATCCGCGTATGGTGCACTCTCAGTACAATCTGCTCT
GATGCCGCATAGTTAAGCCAGCCCCGACACCCGCCAACACCCGCTGACGCGCCCTGACGGGCTTGTCTGC
TCCCGGCATCCGCTTACAGACAAGCTGTGACCGTCTCCGGGAGCTGCATGTGTCAGAGGTTTTCACCGTC
ATCACCGAAACGCGCGAGACGAAAGGGCCTCGTGATACGCCTATTTTTATAGGTTAATGTCATGATAATA
ATGGTTTCTTAGACGTCAGGTGGCACTTTTCGGGGAAATGTGCGCGGAACCCCTATTTGTTTATTTTTCT
AAATACATTCAAATATGTATCCGCTCATGAGACAATAACCCTGATAAATGCTTCAATAATATTGAAAAAG
GAAGAGTATGAGTATTCAACATTTCCGTGTCGCCCTTATTCCCTTTTTTGCGGCATTTTGCCTTCCTGTT
TTTGCTCACCCAGAAACGCTGGTGAAAGTAAAAGATGCTGAAGATCAGTTGGGTGCACGAGTGGGTTACA
TCGAACTGGATCTCAACAGCGGTAAGATCCTTGAGAGTTTTCGCCCCGAAGAACGTTTTCCAATGATGAG
CACTTTTAAAGTTCTGCTATGTGGCGCGGTATTATCCCGTATTGACGCCGGGCAAGAGCAACTCGGTCGC
CGCATACACTATTCTCAGAATGACTTGGTTGAGTACTCACCAGTCACAGAAAAGCATCTTACGGATGGCA
TGACAGTAAGAGAATTATGCAGTGCTGCCATAACCATGAGTGATAACACTGCGGCCAACTTACTTCTGAC
AACGATCGGAGGACCGAAGGAGCTAACCGCTTTTTTGCACAACATGGGGGATCATGTAACTCGCCTTGAT
CGTTGGGAACCGGAGCTGAATGAAGCCATACCAAACGACGAGCGTGACACCACGATGCCTGTAGCAATGG
CAACAACGTTGCGCAAACTATTAACTGGCGAACTACTTACTCTAGCTTCCCGGCAACAATTAATAGACTG
GATGGAGGCGGATAAAGTTGCAGGACCACTTCTGCGCTCGGCCCTTCCGGCTGGCTGGTTTATTGCTGAT
AAATCTGGAGCCGGTGAGCGTGGGTCTCGCGGTATCATTGCAGCACTGGGGCCAGATGGTAAGCCCTCCC
GTATCGTAGTTATCTACACGACGGGGAGTCAGGCAACTATGGATGAACGAAATAGACAGATCGCTGAGAT
AGGTGCCTCACTGATTAAGCATTGGTAACTGTCAGACCAAGTTTACTCATATATACTTTAGATTGATTTA
AAACTTCATTTTTAATTTAAA
Features (pLannotate 1.2.2; 19 found; start..end, strand, type, name):
    108..696     +  rep_origin     ori: high-copy-number ColE1/pMB1/pBR322/pUC origin of replication
    909..1286    +  enhancer       CMV enhancer: human cytomegalovirus immediate early enhancer
   1287..1498    +  promoter       CMV promoter: human cytomegalovirus (CMV) immediate early promoter
   1659..1791    +  intron         chimeric intron: chimera between introns from human β-globin and immunoglobulin heavy chain genes
   1836..1854    +  promoter       T7 promoter: promoter for bacteriophage T7 RNA polymerase
   1916..5314    +  CDS            hTERT: human telomerase reverse transcriptase, the catalytic subunit of telomerase; TERT; prevents telomere shortening and allows postsenescent cells to proliferate beyond crisis (Counter et al., 1998); also known as EST2
   5336..5353    -  promoter       T3 promoter (fragment): promoter for bacteriophage T3 RNA polymerase
   5371..5492    -  polyA_signal   SV40 poly(A) signal: SV40 polyadenylation signal
   5515..5583    -  CDS            large T antigen (fragment): large T antigen from SV40 (simian virus 40)
   5607..5674    +  CDS            lacZα (fragment): LacZα fragment of β-galactosidase; lacZ fragment
   5678..6106    +  rep_origin     f1 ori (sequence partly withheld): f1 bacteriophage origin of replication; arrow indicates direction of (+) strand synthesis
   6134..6185    -  misc_feature   bom (fragment): basis of mobility region from pBR322
   6250..6607    +  promoter       SV40 promoter: SV40 enhancer and early promoter
   6658..7449    +  CDS            neo: KKA2_KLEPN - Also known as kan, nptII. Experimental evidence at protein level: Swiss-Prot protein existence level 1. Resistance to kanamycin, neomycin, paromomycin, ribostamycin, butirosin and gentamicin B. From Klebsiella pneumoniae.
   7516..7564    +  polyA_signal   poly(A) signal: synthetic polyadenylation signal
   7584..7638    -  misc_feature   bom (fragment): basis of mobility region from pBR322
   7740..7775    -  CDS            rop (fragment): Rop protein, which maintains plasmids at low copy number; rop
   7870..7974    +  promoter       AmpR promoter: bla
   7975..8835    +  CDS            AmpR: β-lactamase; bla; confers resistance to ampicillin, carbenicillin, and related antibiotics
