[The description below was written by a language model from this plasmid's Addgene catalogue record and pLannotate feature annotations shown in this document.]
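Description:
pCI neo-hEST2 is a mammalian expression plasmid built on the pCI neo backbone that carries the human telomerase reverse transcriptase cDNA (hTERT, originally named hEST2), the catalytic subunit of telomerase. The insert of about 3.45 kb was cloned between EcoRI and SalI sites, both of which were retained, and the sequenced plasmid totals roughly 8.9 kb. In bacteria it replicates from a high-copy ColE1/pUC-type origin and is selected with ampicillin through the β-lactamase gene. An f1 origin is also present, which permits production of single-stranded DNA.

Expression of hTERT is driven by the human cytomegalovirus immediate early enhancer and promoter, followed by a chimeric β-globin/immunoglobulin heavy chain intron, an element generally included to improve transcript processing and expression. An SV40 polyadenylation signal lies downstream of the coding sequence to terminate the transcript. A T7 promoter sits just upstream of the insert and a T3 promoter fragment lies just downstream in the opposite orientation; the T7 site can serve for in vitro transcription of the sense strand and as a sequencing primer site. A separate cassette, consisting of the SV40 enhancer/early promoter, the neomycin phosphotransferase gene and a synthetic poly(A) signal, allows G418 selection of stably transfected mammalian cells. No epitope tag or reporter is annotated on the hTERT coding sequence. Short annotated fragments of lacZα, rop, bom and SV40 large T antigen appear to be backbone remnants rather than functional parts.

The construct is suited to transient or stable ectopic expression of telomerase catalytic subunit in mammalian cells, for example to study telomerase activity, telomere maintenance and cellular immortalization, in line with the associated publication describing hEST2 upregulation in tumor cells and during immortalization.
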