Addgene plasmid #1781: pCI neo-hEST2
Depositing lab: Bob Weinberg. Depositing organization: Whitehead Institute for Biomedical Research. Publication: hEST2, the putative human telomerase catalytic subunit gene, is up-regulated in tumor cells and during immortalization. Meyerson M, Counter CM, Eaton EN, Ellisen LW, Steiner P, Caddle SD, Ziaugra L, Beijersbergen RL, Davidoff MJ, Liu Q, Bacchetti S, Haber DA, Weinberg RA. Cell 1997 Aug 22;90(4):785-95. 10.1016/S0092-8674(00)80538-3 PubMed 9288757.
Backbone
  Vector backbone: pCI neo
  Backbone size w/o insert (bp): 5400
  Vector type: Mammalian Expression
  Selectable markers: Neomycin (select with G418)
Growth in bacteria
  Bacterial resistance: Ampicillin, 100 μg/mL
  Growth temperature: 37°C
  Growth strain: DH5alpha
  Copy number: Unknown
Gene/Insert
  Gene/Insert name: hTERT (alt names: Ever Shorter Telomeres 2; telomerase reverse transcriptase; pCI-hTERT)
  Species: H. sapiens (human)
  Insert size (bp): 3450
  GenBank ID: AF018167
  Entrez Gene: TERT (a.k.a. CMM9, DKCA2, DKCB4, EST2, PFBMFT1, TCS1, TP2, TRT, hEST2, hTRT)
  Cloning method: Restriction Enzyme; 5′ cloning site EcoRI (not destroyed); 3′ cloning site SalI (not destroyed)
  Sequencing primers: 5′ T7; 3′ EBV-rev
Terms and licenses: Academic/Nonprofit Terms; Industry Terms: Not Available to Industry
How to cite: pCI neo-hEST2 was a gift from Bob Weinberg (Addgene plasmid # 1781 ; http://n2t.net/addgene:1781 ; RRID:Addgene_1781)
