>Addgene plasmid #1781 | pCI neo-hEST2 | addgene partial sequence | sequence record 62256 | EBV-rev 5'-GTGGTTTGTCCAAACTCATC-3'
GTCTGCTCGAAGCATTAACCCTCACTAAAGGGAAGCGGCCGCCCGGGTCGACTCAGTCCAGGATGGTCTT
GAAGTCTGAGGGCAGTGCCGGGTTGGCTGCGGCCTCCAGGGCAGTCAGCGTCGTCCCCGGGAGCTTCCGA
CTCAGCTGCGTCTGGGCTGTCCTGAGTGACCCCAGGAGTGGCACGTAGGTGACACGGTGTCGAGTCAGCT
TGAGCAGGAATGCTTGGTGGCACAGCCACTGCACGGCCTCGGAGGGCAGAGGGCCGGCGGCGCCCTTGGC
CCCCAGCGACATCCCTGCGTTCTTGGCTTTCAGGATGGAGTAGCAGAGGGAGGCCGTGTCAGAGATGACG
CGCAGGAAAAATGTGGGGTTCTTCCAAACTTGCTGATGAAATGGGAGCTGCAGCACACATGCGTGAAACC
TGTACGCCTGCAGCAGGAGGATCTTGTAGATGTTGGTGCACACCGTCTGGAGGCTGTTCACCTGCAAATC
CAGAAACAGGCTGTGACACTTCAGCCGCAAGACCCCAAAGAGTTTGCGACGCATGTTCCTCCCAGCCTTG
AAGCCGCGGTTGAAGGTGAGACTGGCTCTGATGGAGGTCCGGGCATAGCTGGAGTAGTCGCTCTGCACCT
CCAGGGTCCGGGTATCCAGCAGCAGGCCGCACCAGGGGAATAGGCCGTGGGCCGGCATCTGAACAAAAGC
CGTGCCACCCAGGGCCTCGTCTTCTACAGGGAAGTTCACCACTGTCTTCCGCAAGTTCACCACGCAGCCA
TACTCAGGGACACCTCGGACCAGGGTCCTGAGGAAGGTTTTCGCGTGGGTGAGGTGAGGTGTCACCAACA
AGAAATCATCCACCAAACGCAGGAGCAGCCCGTCCCGCCGAATCCCCGCAAACAGCTTGTTCTCCATGTC
GCCGTAGCACAGGCTGCAGAGCAGCGTGG
