>Addgene plasmid #1781 | pCI neo-hEST2 | addgene partial sequence | sequence record 62503 | chim-int-F 5'-TCTTACTGACATCCACTTTGCC-3'
GTCCACTCCCAGTTCAATTACAGCTCTTAAGGCTAGAGTACTTAATACGACTCACTATAGGCTAGCCTCG
AGAATTCGTCCTGCTGCGCACGTGGGAAGCCCTGGCCCCGGCCACCCCCGCGATGCCGCGCGCTCCCCGC
TGCCGAGCCGTGCGCTCCCTGCTGCGCAGCCACTACCGCGAGGTGCTGCCGCTGGCCACGTTCGTGCGGC
GCCTGGGGCCCCAGGGCTGGCGGCTGGTGCAGCGCGGGGACCCGGCGGCTTTCCGCGCGCTGGTGGCCCA
GTGCCTGGTGTGCGTGCCCTGGGACGCACGGCCGCCCCCCGCCGCCCCCTCCTTCCGCCAGGTGTCCTGC
CTGAAGGAGCTGGTGGCCCGAGTGCTGCAGAGGCTGTGCGAGCGCGGCGCGAAGAACGTGCTGGCCTTCG
GCTTCGCGCTGCTGGACGGGGCCCGCGGGGGCCCCCCCGAGGCCTTCACCACCAGCGTGCGCAGCTACCT
GCCCAACACGGTGACCGACGCACTGCGGGGGAGCGGGGCGTGGGGGCTGCTGCTGCGCCGCGTGGGCGAC
GACGTGCTGGTTCACCTGCTGGCACGCTGCGCGCTCTTTGTGCTGGTGGCTCCCAGCTGCGCCTACCAGG
TGTGCGGGCCGCCGCTGTACCAGCTCGGCGCTGCCACTCAGGCCCGGCCCCCGCCACACGCTAGTGGACC
CCGAAGGCGTCTGGGATGCGAACGGGCCTGGAACCATAGCGTCAGGGAGGCCGGGGTCCCCCTGGGCCTG
CCAGCCCCGGGTGCGAGGAGGCGCGGGGGCAGTGCCAGCCGAAGTCTGCCGTTGCCCAAGAGGCCCAGGC
GTGGCGCTGCCCCTGAGCCGGAGCGGACGCCCGTTGGGCAGGGGTCCTGGGCCCACCCGGGCAGGACGCG
TGGACCGAGTGACCGTGG
